Addgene plasmid #148595: pAc5.1B-EGFP-DmRoquin-L801EL805E_AE
Purpose: Insect Expression of DmRoquin-L801EL805E
Depositing lab: Elisa Izaurralde. Depositing organization: Max Planck Institute for Developmental Biology. Publication: A CAF40-binding motif facilitates recruitment of the CCR4-NOT complex to mRNAs targeted by Drosophila Roquin. Sgromo A, Raisch T, Bawankar P, Bhandari D, Chen Y, Kuzuoglu-Ozturk D, Weichenrieder O, Izaurralde E. Nat Commun. 2017 Feb 6;8:14307. doi: 10.1038/ncomms14307. PubMed 28165457.
Backbone
  Vector backbone: Unknown
  Vector type: Insect Expression
Growth in bacteria
  Bacterial resistance: Ampicillin, 100 μg/mL
  Growth temperature: 37°C
  Growth strain: DH5alpha
  Copy number: Low Copy
Gene/Insert
  Gene/Insert name: DmRoquin-L801EL805E
  Species: D. melanogaster (fly)
  Entrez Gene: roq (a.k.a. CG16807, Dmel\CG16807, NEST:bs21b12)
  Cloning method: Unknown
Terms and licenses: Academic/Nonprofit Terms; Industry Terms: Not Available to Industry
Depositor comments: ORF extracted from isoform C NCBI:NM_001275011.1 Plasmids from this collection were made available to the research community and donated after the lab closed. Please note that the sequence provided by the depositing laboratory may be theoretical/predicted or based on Sanger sequencing results. There may be discrepancies between sequencing results obtained by Addgene and the depositor sequence. If an Addgene verified sequence is not available, please contact before placing your order to request that our lab fully sequence the plasmid.
How to cite: pAc5.1B-EGFP-DmRoquin-L801EL805E_AE was a gift from Elisa Izaurralde (Addgene plasmid # 148595 ; http://n2t.net/addgene:148595 ; RRID:Addgene_148595)
