[The description below was written by a language model from this plasmid's Addgene catalogue record and pLannotate feature annotations shown in this document.]
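Description:
pAc5.1B-EGFP-DmRoquin-L801EL805E_AE is an insect-cell expression plasmid of about 8.5 kb for producing a GFP-tagged mutant of Drosophila melanogaster Roquin (gene roq, CG16807). The catalogue lists the backbone as unknown, although the name and the annotated parts point to a pAc5.1-type vector. It is maintained in E. coli through a ColE1/pUC-family origin and selected with ampicillin via the β-lactamase gene and its bla promoter. The catalogue lists it as low copy, even though the origin annotation is of a high-copy type. Short fragments annotated as a tetracycline resistance gene and SV40 large T antigen appear to be non-functional backbone remnants. No selectable marker for insect cells is annotated.

Expression is driven by the constitutive Drosophila actin 5C (Ac5) promoter, followed by the EGFP coding sequence and then the Roquin open reading frame, which gives an N-terminal EGFP fusion. According to the depositor, the ORF was taken from isoform C of the fly transcript. The annotation tool labels its first part as a fragment of mouse Rc3h1, which reflects homology of the conserved N-terminal region to mammalian Roquin rather than a mouse insert. The insert carries two substitutions, L801E and L805E. A vector-encoded V5 epitope lies downstream of the insert, but the record does not show whether it is translated in frame. An SV40 polyadenylation signal is annotated after it, on the reverse strand.

The stated purpose is insect expression of the mutant protein. The associated publication concerns a CAF40-binding motif that recruits the CCR4-NOT deadenylase complex to Roquin mRNA targets. The mutant was therefore probably made to test that interaction, though the record does not state the effect of the substitutions.
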