Features (pLannotate 1.2.2; 10 found; start..end, strand, type, name):
     56..2568    +  promoter       Ac5 promoter: Drosophila melanogaster actin 5C promoter
   2588..3304    +  CDS            EGFP: EGFP is a basic (constitutively fluorescent) green fluorescent protein published in 1996, derived from Aequorea victoria. It is reported to be a rapidly-maturing weak dimer with moderate acid sensitivity.
   3314..4852    +  CDS            Rc3h1 (fragment): RC3H1_MOUSE - Also known as Gm551, Kiaa2025. Experimental evidence at protein level: Swiss-Prot protein existence level 1. Post-transcriptional repressor of mRNAs containing a conserved stem loop motif, called constitutive decay element (CDE), which is often located in the 3'-UTR, as in HMGXB3, ICOS, IER3, NFKBID, NFKBIZ, PPP1R10, TNF, TNFRSF4 and in many more mRNAs (PubMed:23663784, PubMed:25026077, PubMed:18172933). Cleaves translationally inactive mRNAs harboring a stem-loop (SL), often located in their 3'-UTRs, during the early phase of inflammation in a helicase UPF1-independent manner (P
   5809..5850    +  CDS            V5 tag: epitope tag from simian virus 5
   5950..6084    -  polyA_signal   SV40 poly(A) signal: SV40 polyadenylation signal
   6107..6191    -  CDS            large T antigen (fragment): large T antigen from SV40 (simian virus 40)
   6192..6662    +  CDS            TcR (fragment): tetracycline efflux protein; tet; confers resistance to tetracycline
   6706..7294    -  rep_origin     ori: high-copy-number ColE1/pMB1/pBR322/pUC origin of replication
   7465..8325    -  CDS            AmpR: β-lactamase; bla; confers resistance to ampicillin, carbenicillin, and related antibiotics
   8326..8430    -  promoter       AmpR promoter: bla
>Addgene plasmid #148595 | pAc5.1B-EGFP-DmRoquin-L801EL805E_AE | depositor full sequence | sequence record 291043 | Full Sequence
CTTCAAGGAATTAATTCTATATTCTAAAAACACAAATGATACTTCTAAAAAAAATCATGAATGGCATCAA
CTCTGAATCAAATCTTTGCAGATGCACCTACTTCTCATTTCCACTGTCACATCATTTTTCCAGATCTCGC
TGCCTGTTATGTGGCCCACAAACCAAGACACGTTTTATGGCCATTAAAGCTGGCTGATCGTCGCCAAACA
CCAAATACATATCAATATGTACATTCGAGAAAGAAGCGATCAAAGAAGCGTCTTCGGGCGAGTAGGAGAA
TGCGGAGGAGAAGGAGAACGAGCTGATCTAGTATCTCTCCACAATCCAATGCCAACTGACCAACTGGCCA
TATTCGGAGCAATTTGAAGCCAATTTCCATCGCCTGGCGATCGCTCCATTCTTGGCTATATGTTTTTCAC
CGTTCCCGGGGCCATTTTCAAAGACTCGTCGGTAAGATAAGATTGTGTCACTCGCTGTCTCTCTTCATTT
GTCGAAGAATGCTGAGGAATTTCGCGATGACGTCGGCGAGTATTTTGAAGAATGAGAATAATTTGTATTT
ATACGAAAATCAGTTAGTGGAATTTTCTACAAAAACATGTTATCTATAGATAATTTTGTTGCAAAATATG
TTGACTATGACAAAGATTGTATGTATATACCTTTAATGTATTCTCATTTTCTTATGTATTTATAATGGCA
ATGATGATACTGATGATATTTTAAGATGATGCCAGACCACAGGCTGATTTCTGCGTCTTTTGCCGAACGC
AGTGCATGTGCGGTTGTTGTTTTTTGGAATAGTTTCAATTTTCGGACTGTCCGCTTTGATTTCAGTTTCT
TGGCTTATTCAAAAAGCAAAGTAAAGCCAAAAAAGCGAGATGGCAATACCAAATGCGGCAAAACGGTAGT
GGAAGGAAAGGGGTGCGGGGCAGCGGAAGGAAGGGTGGGGCGGGGCGTGGCGGGGTCTGTGGCTGGGCGC
GACGTCACCGACGTTGGAGCCACTCCTTTGACCATGTGTGCGTGTGTGTATTATTCGTGTCTCGCCACTC
GCCGGTTGTTTTTTTCTTTTTATCTCGCTCTCTCTAGCGCCATCTCGTACGCATGCTCAACGCACCGCAT
GTTGCCGTGTCCTTTATGCGTCATTTTGGCTCGAAATAGGCAATTATTTAAACAAAGATTAGTCAACGAA
AACGCTAAAATAAATAAGTCTACAATATGGTTACTTATTGCCATGTGTGTGCAGCCAACGATAGCAACAA
AAGCAACAACACAGTGGCTTTCCCTCTTTCACTTTTTGTTTGCAAGCGCGTGCGAGCAAGACGGCACGAC
CGGCAAACGCAATTACGCTGACAAAGAGCAGACGAAGTTTTGGCCGAAAAACATCAAGGCGCCTGATACG
AATGCATTTGCAATAACAATTGCGATATTTAATATTGTTTATGAAGCTGTTTGACTTCAAAACACACAAA
AAAAAAAATAAAACAAATTATTTGAAAGAGAATTAGGAATCGGACAGCTTATCGTTACGGGCTAACAGCA
CACCGAGACGAAATAGCTTACCTGACGTCACAGCCTCTGGAAGAACTGCCGCCAAGCAGAGAGAGAGAGA
AAAAGAGGGAGAGCAGCTTAGACCGCATGTGCTTGTGTGTGAGGCGTCTCTCTCTTCGTCTCCTGTTTGC
GCAAACGCATAGACTGCACTGAGAAAATCGATTACCTATTTTTTATGAATGAATATTTGCACTATTACTA
TTCAAAACTATTAAGATAGCAATCACATTCAATAGCCAAATACTATACCACCTGAGCGATGCAACGAAAT
GATCAATTTGAGCAAAAATGCTGCATATTTAGGACGGCATCATTATAGAAATGCTTCTTGCTGTGTACTT
TTCTCTCGTCTGGCAGCTGTTTCGCCGTTATTGTTAAAACCGGCTTAAGTTAGGTGTGTTTTCTACGACT
AGTGATGCCCCTACTAGAAGATGTGTGTTGCACAAATGTCCCTGAATAACCAATTTGAAGTGCAGATAGC
AGTAAACGTAAGCTAATATGAATATTATTTAACTGTAATGTTTTAATATCGCTGGACATTACTAATAAAC
CCACTATAAACACATGTACATATGTATGTTTTGGCATACAATGAGTAGTTGGGGAAAAAATGTGTAAAAG
CACCGTGACCATCACAGCATAAAGATAACCAGCTGAAGTATCGAATATGAGTAACCCCCAAATTGAATCA
CATGCCGCAACTGATAGGACCCATGGAAGTACACTCTTCATGGCGATATACAAGACACACACAAGCACGA
ACACCCAGTTGCGGAGGAAATTCTCCGTAAATGAAAACCCAATCGGCGAACAATTCATACCCATATATGG
TAAAAGTTTTGAACGCGACTTGAGAGCGGAGAGCATTGCGGCTGATAAGGTTTTAGCGCTAAGCGGGCTT
TATAAAACGGGCTGCGGGACCAGTTTTCATATCACTACCGTTTGAGTTCTTGTGCTGTGTGGATACTCCT
CCCGACACAAAGCCGCTCCATCAGCCAGCAGTCGTCTAATCCAGAGACCCCGGATCGGGGTACCAACATG
GTGAGCAAGGGCGAGGAGCTGTTCACCGGGGTGGTGCCCATCCTGGTCGAGCTGGACGGCGACGTAAACG
GCCACAAGTTCAGCGTGTCCGGCGAGGGCGAGGGCGATGCCACCTACGGCAAGCTGACCCTGAAGTTCAT
CTGCACCACCGGCAAGCTGCCCGTGCCCTGGCCCACCCTCGTGACCACCCTGACCTACGGCGTGCAGTGC
TTCAGCCGCTACCCCGACCACATGAAGCAGCACGACTTCTTCAAGTCCGCCATGCCCGAAGGCTACGTCC
AGGAGCGCACCATCTTCTTCAAGGACGACGGCAACTACAAGACCCGCGCCGAGGTGAAGTTCGAGGGCGA
CACCCTGGTGAACCGCATCGAGCTGAAGGGCATCGACTTCAAGGAGGACGGCAACATCCTGGGGCACAAG
CTGGAGTACAACTACAACAGCCACAACGTCTATATCATGGCCGACAAGCAGAAGAACGGCATCAAGGTGA
ACTTCAAGATCCGCCACAACATCGAGGACGGCAGCGTGCAGCTCGCCGACCACTACCAGCAGAACACCCC
CATCGGCGACGGCCCCGTGCTGCTGCCCGACAACCACTACCTGAGCACCCAGTCCGCCCTGAGCAAAGAC
CCCAACGAGAAGCGCGATCACATGGTCCTGCTGGAGTTCGTGACCGCCGCCGGGATCACTCTCGGCATGG
ACGAGCTGTACAAGCCAAGCTTGATGCCGATTCAGGCTCCCTCATGGACAGATTTTCTGAACTGTCCCAT
CTGCTGCAATGAATTCGCGGCCAGCCAGCGATGTCCGGTCAGTCTGGGCTGCGGGCACACCATCTGCAAG
CTATGCCTGACGACCCTCTACAACCGGCAGTGTCCCTTCGATCAGACCGTGATTGTCAGTGACATCGACA
ATTTGCCCATCAACCATGCCTTGCTCCAGTTGGTCAAGGACTCGGAGCTCCTCGAGCTGGCACCACCACC
GCCCAGTGTGCAGAAGCTGGAGCCGGAGCACCTTAAGTGTTACCAACTGGGTCAGCGGTGCATCGAGGAG
CTGGCTTTGCACTTGAAGTCCTTCCTCAACCTGAACGGAAATGGCAATCTTCTAACTCGACCCATGTTAC
GGAAACTGGTTACTCTGGTCAACTGCCAGCTGATGGAGGAGGAGGGACGGGTGAGAGCGCTTCGAGCAGC
CAGATCCCTAGGCGAACGCACAGTCACCGAGCTGATCCTGCAGCACCAAAATCCCCAGCAGTTGAGCTCA
AATCTGTGGGCTGCAGTGCGGACAAGAGGATGCCAGTTCCTTGGACCCGCCATGCAGGAGGAGGTGCTCA
AACTGGTGCTGCTGGCCTTGGAGGAGGGATCAGCGCTTTCGCGCAAAGTGCTGGTCATGTTCGTCGTGCA
GCGACTAGAGCCGAAGTTTCCCCAGGCCTCCAAGACGAGTATCGGACATGTGGTACAGCTGCTCTACCGC
GCCAGCTGCTTCAAGGTGTCCAAGCGGGAGGCGGACTCGTCGTTGATGCAGCTCAAAGAGGAATTCCGTA
CGTATGACGCCCTACGCCGGGAGCACGATGCCCAAATCGTTCAGATAGCCACCGAGGCGGGTCTGCGAAT
TGCACCGGAACAATGGTCTTCCCTATTGTATGGCGACGTGATGCATAAAAGCCACATGCAGAGCATCATC
GATAAGCTGCAGACGCCAAGCTCCTTTGCGCAATCAGTCCAGGAATTGGTCATCGCCTTGCAGCGGACCA
GCGATCCTGCGAAGCTATCCAGTTTGCATCATCATCTGAAGTACCTGGCCAATATTGATCCCTGTGCGGA
GGTTGCCCCGTGGTCGGTTTTGGCTGAGGCCTTGGATGCAGTGCGGCATTCGGTCGTTGGACTGGTGAAC
TTCCTTCAGCACCACGGAGTGCGCAAGGCGCAGGACGGCATCAGTGGCGGTGGCAGTGGTGGGACGACCA
ATAGCAATCCGAAGTACAAGATCAGCTTATGCAGGGACTTGAATGTGCGGCGGGTGTGTCCCCGAGGTTC
TAGCTGTACCTTTGCCCATTCCCAGGAGGAGGTAGAACGCTATCGTGCACGGAATCGAGGAAAACATATG
AAGACACCGTTGGCGCTGCAGGGACCTCCAGCGGTAGGCGTAGGAGCCATAAAGAAACCACTAGGCGAGC
AGGAGGGACCGCCTCTAGGTAACATGCCACCCATGTTACCTATGTCGCCTATGCATTATATGGGCTCTCC
TAGGGGATATCTGGATCCCAGCTTGGGACTTTCGCCAGGTGGTGGTCTCCCGCCGTCGCATCACAGTCCC
ATTACCAGGCTCATAGTGCCGAGCCGCTACGATTCGCGCTTTAGCGGGTTTGGCGGTGGCACGCCCAGGA
TTCCTTCGCCCAGAGAATACCAAGCCAATCCGGTAGCGCCAACGCAACGCAATGCCAACCCACCGAATTT
TAGTGTGAACAGTAACCTGCACAAGGGCTACATGTTGCCCGCCAGCGGTGGAGATGTCTTCCATCTGGCC
AATCCGTGGGAGCAAGCATACCTGGCACAGCAGCAACATCCTCCACAGCATCCCCAACAGCAGCAGCCAC
CGTCCAGCAAGCCGAATCCCAGCCGACCGTTGTCGATTTTACCCGCAACAGCTGATACCTCATTTTTTGA
AAAGAAACCGCCGAATAGTGTTAGCATAGATCTGGACAGGGTCCCGGAGGTCAATGTGGATGCAGTGCCT
CTGTTCCGGCGATCCAACAATAACCACAATAACAACAATAGTAACTCCCACAATAACAACAACAACAATC
ATGGCTCATCACTGCTGTTCTGGAACAATACGGGTAAAGATTCAGCCAACTTTGTACGATCAGACTCCAT
ATTGGATGACGATGCGTCCACATTCGATGTGCCCACTGGCTCCTCCATGCTGAGTATCTACGGCCCGATT
TGCCCCAAGAGCAGTACGACCGGCAACTGGAACAACTTTGATCTGGGATATGGCGGCTTCAAGAGTGACA
GAAACGATAGCTTCAATGCCAATAAGCAGCAACAGCCGATGTGGGGCAGGAAACCGCAACTGATGTCGGA
AGACAGTTTCGAGGGCGGCATCGATAGTGGAATGATGCTGCAGGAAGAGAAGAATGAAGTGGACATCGTC
GATCCCGATGACAGTGGGATCAAGGTGGACTAGGCGGCCGCTCGAGTCTAGAGGGCCCGCGGTTCGAAGG
TAAGCCTATCCCTAACCCTCTCCTCGGTCTCGATTCTACGCGTACCGGTCATCATCACCATCACCATTGA
GTTTAAACCCGCTGATCAGCCTCGACTGTGCCTTCTAAGGCCTGAGCTCGCTGATCAGCCTCGATCGAGG
ATCCAGACATGATAAGATACATTGATGAGTTTGGACAAACCACAACTAGAATGCAGTGAAAAAAATGCTT
TATTTGTGAAATTTGTGATGCTATTGCTTTATTTGTAACCATTATAAGCTGCAATAAACAAGTTAACAAC
AACAATTGCATTCATTTTATGTTTCAGGTTCAGGGGGAGGTGTGGGAGGTTTTTTAAAGCAAGTAAAACC
TCTACAAATGTGGTATGGCTGATTATGATCAGTCGACCGATGCCCTTGAGAGCCTTCAACCCAGTCAGCT
CCTTCCGGTGGGCGCGGGGCATGACTATCGTCGCCGCACTTATGACTGTCTTCTTTATCATGCAACTCGT
AGGACAGGTGCCGGCAGCGCTCTGGGTCATTTTCGGCGAGGACCGCTTTCGCTGGAGCGCGACGATGATC
GGCCTGTCGCTTGCGGTATTCGGAATCTTGCACGCCCTCGCTCAAGCCTTCGTCACTGGTCCCGCCACCA
AACGTTTCGGCGAGAAGCAGGCCATTATCGCCGGCATGGCGGCCGACGCGCTGGGCTACGTCTTGCTGGC
GTTCGCGACGCGAGGCTGGATGGCCTTCCCCATTATGATTCTTCTCGCTTCCGGCGGCATCGGGATGCCC
GCGTTGCAGGCCATGCTGTCCAGGCAGGTAGATGACGACCATCAGGGACAGCTTCAAGGATCGCTCGCGG
CTCTTACCAGCCAGCAAAAGGCCAGGAACCGTAAAAAGGCCGCGTTGCTGGCGTTTTTCCATAGGCTCCG
CCCCCCTGACGAGCATCACAAAAATCGACGCTCAAGTCAGAGGTGGCGAAACCCGACAGGACTATAAAGA
TACCAGGCGTTTCCCCCTGGAAGCTCCCTCGTGCGCTCTCCTGTTCCGACCCTGCCGCTTACCGGATACC
TGTCCGCCTTTCTCCCTTCGGGAAGCGTGGCGCTTTCTCAATGCTCACGCTGTAGGTATCTCAGTTCGGT
GTAGGTCGTTCGCTCCAAGCTGGGCTGTGTGCACGAACCCCCCGTTCAGCCCGACCGCTGCGCCTTATCC
GGTAACTATCGTCTTGAGTCCAACCCGGTAAGACACGACTTATCGCCACTGGCAGCAGCCACTGGTAACA
GGATTAGCAGAGCGAGGTATGTAGGCGGTGCTACAGAGTTCTTGAAGTGGTGGCCTAACTACGGCTACAC
TAGAAGGACAGTATTTGGTATCTGCGCTCTGCTGAAGCCAGTTACCTTCGGAAAAAGAGTTGGTAGCTCT
TGATCCGGCAAACAAACCACCGCTGGTAGCGGTGGTTTTTTTGTTTGCAAGCAGCAGATTACGCGCAGAA
AAAAAGGATCTCAAGAAGATCCTTTGATCTTTTCTACGGGGTCTGACGCTCAGTGGAACGAAAACTCACG
TTAAGGGATTTTGGTCATGAGATTATCAAAAAGGATCTTCACCTAGATCCTTTTAAATTAAAAATGAAGT
TTTAAATCAATCTAAAGTATATATGAGTAAACTTGGTCTGACAGTTACCAATGCTTAATCAGTGAGGCAC
CTATCTCAGCGATCTGTCTATTTCGTTCATCCATAGTTGCCTGACTCCCCGTCGTGTAGATAACTACGAT
ACGGGAGGGCTTACCATCTGGCCCCAGTGCTGCAATGATACCGCGAGACCCACGCTCACCGGCTCCAGAT
TTATCAGCAATAAACCAGCCAGCCGGAAGGGCCGAGCGCAGAAGTGGTCCTGCAACTTTATCCGCCTCCA
TCCAGTCTATTAATTGTTGCCGGGAAGCTAGAGTAAGTAGTTCGCCAGTTAATAGTTTGCGCAACGTTGT
TGCCATTGCTGCAGGCATCGTGGTGTCACGCTCGTCGTTTGGTATGGCTTCATTCAGCTCCGGTTCCCAA
CGATCAAGGCGAGTTACATGATCCCCCATGTTGTGCAAAAAAGCGGTTAGCTCCTTCGGTCCTCCGATCG
TTGTCAGAAGTAAGTTGGCCGCAGTGTTATCACTCATGGTTATGGCAGCACTGCATAATTCTCTTACTGT
CATGCCATCCGTAAGATGCTTTTCTGTGACTGGTGAGTACTCAACCAAGTCATTCTGAGAATAGTGTATG
CGGCGACCGAGTTGCTCTTGCCCGGCGTCAACACGGGATAATACCGCGCCACATAGCAGAACTTTAAAAG
TGCTCATCATTGGAAAACGTTCTTCGGGGCGAAAACTCTCAAGGATCTTACCGCTGTTGAGATCCAGTTC
GATGTAACCCACTCGTGCACCCAACTGATCTTCAGCATCTTTTACTTTCACCAGCGTTTCTGGGTGAGCA
AAAACAGGAAGGCAAAATGCCGCAAAAAAGGGAATAAGGGCGACACGGAAATGTTGAATACTCATACTCT
TCCTTTTTCAATATTATTGAAGCATTTATCAGGGTTATTGTCTCATGAGCGGATACATATTTGAATGTAT
TTAGAAAAATAAACAAATAGGGGTTCCGCGCACATTTCCCCGAAAAGTGCCACCTGACGTCTAAGAAACC
ATTATTATCATGACATTAACCTATAAAAATAGGCGTATCACGAGGCCCTTTCGT
